>Addgene plasmid #211274 | pBiT3.1-C_DCAF5:1-942 | addgene full sequence | sequence record 423422 | Addgene NGS Result
AAGACGCGTTAATTAAGACGTCGGCAGTGAAAAAAATGCTTTATTTGTGAAATTTGTGATGCTATTGCTT
TATTTGTAACCATTATAAGCTGCAATAAACAAGTTAACAACAACAATTGCATTCATTTTATGTTTCAGGT
TCAGGGGGAGGTGTGGGAGGTTTTTTAAAGCAAGTAAAACCTCTACAAATGTGGTATGGCTGATTATGAT
CCGCGGCCGCAATACGTCGACGTTATCAGCTGACTTCGTACGAGAGCCTAGGATTATGGCGCGCCACTAG
TTATTAATAGTAATCAATTACGGGGTCATTAGTTCATAGCCCATATATGGAGTTCCGCGTTACATAACTT
ACGGTAAATGGCCCGCCTGGCTGACCGCCCAACGACCCCCGCCCATTGACGTCAATAATGACGTATGTTC
CCATAGTAACGCCAATAGGGACTTTCCATTGACGTCAATGGGTGGAGTATTTACGGTAAACTGCCCACTT
GGCAGTACATCAAGTGTATCATATGCCAAGTCCGCCCCCTATTGACGTCAATGACGGTAAATGGCCCGCC
TGGCATTATGCCCAGTACATGACCTTACGGGACTTTCCTACTTGGCAGTACATCTACGTATTAGTCATCG
CTATTACCATGGTGATGCGGTTTTGGCAGTACACCAATGGGCGTGGATAGCGGTTTGACTCACGGGGATT
TCCAAGTCTCCACCCCATTGACGTCAATGGGAGTTTGTTTTGGCACCAAAATCAACGGGACTTTCCAAAA
TGTCGTAATAACCCCGCCCCGTTGACGCAAATGGGCGGTAGGCGTGTACGGTGGGAGGTCTATATAAGCA
GAGCTGGTTTAGTGAACCGTCAGATCACTAGAATCTTTATTGCGGTAGTTTATCACAGTTAAATTGCTAA
CGCAGTCAGTGCTTCTGACACAACAGTCTCGAACTTAAGCTGCAGAAGTTGGTCGTGAGGCACTGGGCAG
GTAAGTATCAAGGTTACAAGACAGGTTTAAGGAGACCAATAGAAACTGGGCTTGTCGAGACAGAGAAGAC
TCTTGCGTTTCTGATAGGCACCTATTGGTCTTACTGACATCCACTTTGCCTTTCTCTCCACAGGTGTCCA
CTCCCAGTTCAATTACAGCTCTTAAGGCTAGAGTATTAATACGACTCACTATAGGGGCGATCGCAACAAG
CTTCGGGAAGATCTGGAGCTAGCGGCGGGGGATCCGGTGGGAATTCGACACCATGAAGAGGAGAGCTGGC
CTGGGGGGCAGCATGAGGTCAGTGGTGGGCTTCTTGTCCCAGCGGGGCTTGCATGGGGACCCCCTGCTCA
CTCAGGACTTTCAGAGGAGACGCCTGCGGGGCTGCAGAAACCTCTACAAGAAGGACCTCCTCGGCCACTT
CGGCTGTGTCAATGCCATTGAATTCTCCAACAATGGAGGCCAGTGGCTGGTCTCAGGAGGAGATGACCGC
CGGGTTCTGCTATGGCACATGGAACAAGCCATCCACTCCAGGGTCAAGCCCATACAGCTGAAAGGAGAGC
ACCATTCCAACATTTTTTGCCTGGCTTTCAACAGTGGGAACACTAAAGTGTTCTCTGGAGGCAATGATGA
GCAAGTTATCCTCCATGATGTTGAAAGCAGTGAGACATTGGACGTGTTTGCTCATGAAGATGCAGTATAT
GGCTTGTCTGTGAGCCCAGTGAATGACAACATTTTTGCCAGTTCCTCAGATGATGGCCGGGTTCTCATTT
GGGACATTCGGGAATCCCCCCATGGAGAGCCCTTCTGCCTGGCAAACTATCCATCAGCCTTTCATAGTGT
CATGTTTAACCCTGTGGAGCCCAGGTTGTTGGCCACAGCCAATTCAAAGGAAGGAGTGGGACTCTGGGAC
ATTCGAAAACCTCAGAGTTCTCTCCTGCGCTATGGTGGAAACCTGTCCCTCCAAAGTGCCATGAGTGTAC
GATTCAACAGCAACGGGACCCAGCTCCTGGCCCTGAGGCGACGCCTGCCCCCTGTGCTCTATGACATCCA
TTCCCGCCTGCCTGTGTTTCAGTTTGACAATCAGGGTTACTTCAACTCATGCACCATGAAAAGCTGCTGT
TTTGCAGGAGATCGTGACCAGTATATCCTTTCGGGCTCTGATGACTTCAACCTGTACATGTGGAGAATTC
CTGCAGATCCAGAAGCAGGTGGCATTGGTAGGGTGGTCAACGGAGCCTTCATGGTGCTGAAAGGGCATCG
ATCTATTGTTAACCAAGTCCGATTTAATCCCCACACCTACATGATCTGCTCTTCTGGTGTAGAAAAGATT
ATCAAGATCTGGAGCCCATACAAGCAGCCAGGATGTACTGGAGACCTCGACGGTCGGATTGAGGACGATT
CCCGCTGCCTCTATACCCATGAAGAGTACATCAGCCTTGTGCTGAACAGTGGGAGTGGCCTGTCGCATGA
CTACGCCAACCAGTCGGTCCAGGAAGACCCCCGGATGATGGCCTTCTTTGACTCACTGGTACGCCGAGAG
ATCGAGGGCTGGAGCTCTGACTCAGACAGTGACCTCAGTGAGAGTACTATCCTCCAACTGCACGCTGGGG
TCAGCGAGCGCTCAGGCTACACTGACTCAGAGTCTTCGGCCTCATTGCCTCGCTCCCCGCCTCCCACAGT
AGATGAGTCTGCCGACAACGCCTTCCACCTGGGGCCCCTGCGGGTCACCACCACAAACACAGTAGCCTCA
ACTCCACCAACACCCACGTGTGAGGATGCAGCCTCTCGCCAGCAGCGTCTGTCTGCTCTGCGGCGCTACC
AAGACAAACGCCTCCTGGCCCTTTCCAATGAGTCCGATTCTGAGGAGAATGTCTGTGAGGTGGAACTAGA
CACAGATCTCTTTCCCCGGCCACGGTCACCCAGCCCCGAAGATGAATCCAGCAGTTCCAGCAGCTCTAGC
AGCTCTGAGGATGAGGAGGAGCTGAATGAACGCCGAGCCTCTACCTGGCAGCGGAATGCCATGCGGCGCC
GACAGAAGACAACCCGAGAAGACAAGCCCAGTGCCCCAATCAAGCCCACCAACACTTACATTGGAGAAGA
CAACTATGATTACCCCCAGATCAAAGTGGATGACCTCTCCTCCTCCCCAACCTCGTCCCCTGAGCGGAGC
ACTTCCACGCTAGAGATTCAACCAAGCCGGGCATCACCAACTTCTGACATAGAATCAGTTGAGCGAAAAA
TTTATAAAGCTTACAAGTGGCTCCGCTACTCTTATATCTCCTACTCAAATAACAAAGATGGAGAGACCTC
CTTGGTGACTGGGGAGGCAGATGAAGGGAGAGCAGGAACCAGCCACAAAGACAACCCAGCCCCTTCTTCC
AGTAAGGAAGCCTGTCTAAACATAGCAATGGCCCAGAGGAACCAGGACCTGCCACCTGAAGGCTGCAGCA
AGGACACTTTTAAAGAAGAGACTCCTAGAACTCCCAGCAATGGCCCAGGCCATGAGCACAGCAGCCATGC
TTGGGCAGAGGTGCCAGAGGGTACCTCTCAGGACACTGGCAATAGCGGCTCTGTAGAGCACCCTTTTGAA
ACCAAGAAGCTCAATGGAAAGGCCCTGAGCAGTCGGGCTGAGGAGCCGCCTTCTCCTCCTGTCCCCAAGG
CATCTGGCTCCACTCTCAACAGCGGGTCTGGCAACTGTCCCAGGACCCAGTCTGATGACAGTGAGGAGAG
GAGCCTCGAAACCATCTGTGCCAACCACAACAATGGACGCTTACACCCTCGTCCCCCTCACCCTCACAAT
AACGGGCAGAACTTGGGGGAGCTGGAGGTGGTGGCCTACTCTTCCCCAGGACACTCAGACACTGACCGTG
ATAACTCGTCCCTGACAGGGACACTCCTACACAAAGATTGTTGCGGGTCTGAAATGGCCTGTGAGACCCC
CAATGCTGGAACAAGAGAGGACCCCACTGACACCCCAGCCACAGATAGTAGCAGGGCTGTTCATGGCCAC
AGTGGCCTCAAAAGGCAACGAATTGAATTGGAAGATACAGATTCAGAGAATTCCTCCTCAGAGAAGAAAT
TAAAAACAGGCTCGAGCGGTGGGAGCTCCGGTGTGAGCGGCTGGCGGCTGTTCAAGAAGATTAGCTAAGT
TTAAACGGCCGCGACTCTAGACTGCAGGCATGCAAGCTGATTTGGCTGCTGCCACCGCTGAGCAAGGCCG
CTTCGAGCAGACATGATAAGATACATTGATGAGTTTGGACAAACCACAACTAGAATGCAGTGAAAAAAAT
GCTTTATTTGTGAAATTTGTGATGCTATTGCTTTATTTGTAACCATTATAAGCTGCAATAAACAAGTTAA
CAACAACAATTGCATTCATTTTATGTTTCAGGTTCAGGGGGAGATGTGGGAGGTTTTTTTAAGCAAGTAA
AACCTCTACAAATGTGGTAAAATCTTAATTAAGACTTCTAATATAACTTCGTATAGCATACATTATACGA
AGTTATGGTTCCACTGTTGACAATTAATCATCGGCATAGTATATCGGCATAGTATAATACGACAAGGTGA
GGAACTAAACCCAGGAGGCAGATCATGATTGAACAAGATGGATTGCACGCAGGTTCTCCGGCCGCTTGGG
TGGAGAGGCTATTCGGCTATGACTGGGCACAACAGACAATCGGCTGCTCTGATGCCGCCGTGTTCCGGCT
GTCAGCGCAGGGGCGCCCGGTTCTTTTTGTCAAGACCGACCTGTCCGGTGCCCTGAATGAACTGCAGGAC
GAGGCAGCGCGGCTATCGTGGCTGGCCACGACGGGCGTTCCTTGCGCAGCTGTGCTCGACGTTGTCACTG
AAGCGGGAAGGGACTGGCTGCTATTGGGCGAAGTGCCGGGGCAGGATCTCCTGTCATCTCACCTTGCTCC
TGCCGAGAAAGTATCCATCATGGCTGATGCAATGCGGCGGCTGCATACGCTTGATCCGGCTACCTGCCCA
TTCGACCACCAAGCGAAACATCGCATCGAGCGAGCACGTACTCGGATGGAAGCCGGTCTTGTCGATCAGG
ATGATCTGGACGAAGAGCATCAGGGGCTCGCGCCAGCCGAACTGTTCGCCAGGCTCAAGGCGCGCATGCC
CGACGGCGAGGATCTCGTCGTGACCCATGGCGATGCCTGCTTGCCGAATATCATGGTGGAAAATGGCCGC
TTTTCTGGATTCATCGACTGTGGCCGGCTGGGTGTGGCGGACCGCTATCAGGACATAGCGTTGGCTACCC
GTGATATTGCTGAAGAGCTTGGCGGCGAATGGGCTGACCGCTTCCTCGTGCTTTACGGTATCGCCGCTCC
CGATTCGCAGCGCATCGCCTTCTATCGCCTTCTTGACGAGTTCTTCTGATTCGAAATGACCGACCAAGCG
ACGCCCAACCGGTATCAGCTCACTCAAAGGCGGTAATACGGTTATCCACAGAATCAGGGGATAACGCAGG
AAAGAACATGTGAGCAAAAGGCCAGCAAAAGGCCAGGAACCGTAAAAAGGCCGCGTTGCTGGCGTTTTTC
CATAGGCTCCGCCCCCCTGACGAGCATCACAAAAATCGACGCTCAAGTCAGAGGTGGCGAAACCCGACAG
GACTATAAAGATACCAGGCGTTTCCCCCTGGAAGCTCCCTCGTGCGCTCTCCTGTTCCGACCCTGCCGCT
TACCGGATACCTGTCCGCCTTTCTCCCTTCGGGAAGCGTGGCGCTTTCTCATAGCTCACGCTGTAGGTAT
CTCAGTTCGGTGTAGGTCGTTCGCTCCAAGCTGGGCTGTGTGCACGAACCCCCCGTTCAGCCCGACCGCT
GCGCCTTATCCGGTAACTATCGTCTTGAGTCCAACCCGGTAAGACACGACTTATCGCCACTGGCAGCAGC
CACTGGTAACAGGATTAGCAGAGCGAGGTATGTAGGCGGTGCTACAGAGTTCTTGAAGTGGTGGCCTAAC
TACGGCTACACTAGAAGGACAGTATTTGGTATCTGCGCTCTGCTGAAGCCAGTTACCTTCGGAAAAAGAG
TTGGTAGCTCTTGATCCGGCAAACAAACCACCGCTGGTAGCGGTGGTTTTTTTGTTTGCAAGCAGCAGAT
TACGCGCAGAAAAAAAGGATTTCAAGAAGATCCTTTGATCTTTTCTACGGGGTCTGACGCTCAGTGGAAC
GAAAACTCACGTTAAGGGATTTTGGTCATGAGATTATCAAAAAGGATCTTCACCTAGATCCTTTTATAGT
CCGGAATCGTCACACAAAAAACCAACACACAGATGTAATGAAAATAAAGATATTTTATTGCGGCCATCGT
GATGGCTAGAGTTTAGCCCTCCCACACATAACCAGAGGGCAGCAATTCACGAATCCCAACTGCCGTCGGC
TGTCCATCACTGTCCTTCACTATGGCTTTGATCCCAGGATGCAGATCGAGAAGCACCTGTCGGCACCGTC
CGCAGGGGCTCAAGATGCCCCTGTTCTCATTTCCGATCGCGACGATACAAGTCAGGTTGCCAGCTGCCGC
AGCAGCAGCAGTGCCCAGCACCACGAGTTCTGCACAAGGTCCCCCAGTAAAATGATATACATTGACACCA
GTGAAGATGCGGCCGTCGCTAGAGAGAGCTGCGCTGGCGACGCTGTAGTCTTCAGAGATGGGGATGCTGT
TGATTGTAGCCGTTGCTCTTTCAATGAGGGTGGATTCTTCTTGAGACAAAGGCTTGGCCATGGTGGCGCT
AGTGTCAGAAGAATCGAGCTTTTTGCAAAAGCCTAGGCCTCCAAAAAAGCCTCCTCACTACTTCTGGAAT
AGCTCAGAGGCCGAGGCGGCCTCGGCCTCTGCATAAATAAAAAAAATTAGTCAGCCATGGGGCGGAGAAT
GGGCGGAACTGGGCGGAGTTAGGGGCGGGATGGGCGGAGTTAGGGGCGGGACTATGGTTGCTGACTAATT
GAGATGCATGCTTTGCATACTTCTGCCTGCTGGGGAGCCTGGGGACTTTCCACACCTGGTTGCTGACTAA
TTGAGATGCATGCTTTGCATACTTCTGCCTGCTGGGGAGCCTGGGGACTTTCCACACCCTAACTGACACA
CATTCCACAGCTGGTTCTTTCCGCCTCAGAAGGTACCTAACCAAGTTCCTCTTTCAGAGGTTATTTCAGG
CCATGGTGCTGCGC
Features (pLannotate 1.2.2; 17 found; start..end, strand, type, name):
     24..105     -  polyA_signal   SV40 poly(A) signal: SV40 polyadenylation signal
    128..211     -  CDS            large T antigen (fragment): large T antigen from SV40 (simian virus 40)
    276..641     +  enhancer       CMV enhancer: human cytomegalovirus immediate early enhancer
    643..842     +  promoter       CMV promoter: human cytomegalovirus (CMV) immediate early promoter
    981..1113    +  intron         chimeric intron: chimera between introns from human β-globin and immunoglobulin heavy chain genes
   1157..1175    +  promoter       T7 promoter: promoter for bacteriophage T7 RNA polymerase
   1243..4068    +  CDS            DCAF5: DCAF5_HUMAN - Also known as BCRG2, KIAA1824, WDR22. Experimental evidence at protein level: Swiss-Prot protein existence level 1. May function as a substrate receptor for CUL4-DDB1 E3 ubiquitin-protein ligase complex. From Homo sapiens (Human).
   4164..4191    +  CDS            SET1 (fragment): solubility-enhancement tag derived from T7 phage gene 10B
   4217..4338    -  polyA_signal   SV40 poly(A) signal: SV40 polyadenylation signal
   4361..4429    -  CDS            large T antigen (fragment): large T antigen from SV40 (simian virus 40)
   4453..4486    +  protein_bind   loxP: Cre-mediated recombination occurs in the 8-bp core sequence (GCATACAT). Cre recombinase
   4496..4543    +  promoter       EM7 promoter: synthetic bacterial promoter&nbsp
   4575..5366    +  CDS            neo: KKA2_KLEPN - Also known as kan, nptII. Experimental evidence at protein level: Swiss-Prot protein existence level 1. Resistance to kanamycin, neomycin, paromomycin, ribostamycin, butirosin and gentamicin B. From Klebsiella pneumoniae.
   5527..6115    -  rep_origin     ori: high-copy-number ColE1/pMB1/pBR322/pUC origin of replication
   6241..6289    -  polyA_signal   poly(A) signal: synthetic polyadenylation signal
   6313..6711    -  CDS            BSD: blasticidin S deaminase; Aspergillus terreus BSD; confers resistance to blasticidin
   6742..7099    -  promoter       SV40 promoter: SV40 enhancer and early promoter
