[The description below was written by a language model from this plasmid's Addgene catalogue record and pLannotate feature annotations shown in this document.]
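Description:
pBiT3.1-C_DCAF5:1-942 is a mammalian expression plasmid built on Promega's pBiT3.1-C backbone and carries the full-length, wild-type human DCAF5 coding sequence (residues M1–T942, also known as WDR22), derived from a Mammalian Gene Collection clone. DCAF5 is a WD40-repeat protein thought to act as a substrate receptor for the CUL4-DDB1 E3 ubiquitin ligase. The 2.8 kb open reading frame was inserted by ligation-independent cloning between EcoRI and XhoI sites that remain intact. It is transcribed from the CMV immediate-early enhancer/promoter through a chimeric β-globin/immunoglobulin intron, which generally improves mRNA processing and expression, and terminates at an SV40 polyadenylation signal. A T7 promoter just upstream of the insert serves as a sequencing primer site. The C-terminus of DCAF5 is fused through a short glycine/serine linker to the HiBiT peptide. This small tag complements the LgBiT subunit to reconstitute NanoLuc luciferase, so the tagged protein can be quantified by luminescence. The automated annotation does not label HiBiT, and the short "SET1" fragment it calls downstream of the ORF is probably a spurious match.

The plasmid replicates in E. coli at high copy from a ColE1/pUC-type origin and is selected with kanamycin through the neo (nptII) gene, which is driven by the bacterial EM7 promoter. The catalogue entry lists neomycin/G418 as the mammalian marker. However, the feature table shows no annotated eukaryotic promoter directly upstream of neo, while it does show a separate blasticidin S deaminase cassette under the SV40 early promoter with a synthetic poly(A) signal. A single loxP site lies just upstream of the EM7 promoter. The construct was deposited alongside a study of the ligandability of WD40-repeat proteins, and it suits cellular luminescence assays of DCAF5 abundance or target engagement.
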