Addgene plasmid #211274: pBiT3.1-C_DCAF5:1-942
Purpose: Mammalian expression of full-length human DCAF5. C-terminal HiBiT tag.
Depositing lab: Cheryl Arrowsmith. Depositing organization: University of Toronto. Publication: A Target Class Ligandability Evaluation of WD40 Repeat-Containing Proteins. Ackloo S, Li F, Szewczyk M, Seitova A, Loppnau P, Zeng H, Xu J, Ahmad S, Arnautova YA, Baghaie AJ, Beldar S, Bolotokova A, Centrella PA, Chau I, Clark MA, Cuozzo JW, Dehghani-Tafti S, Disch JS, Dong A, Dumas A, Feng JA, Ghiabi P, Gibson E, Gilmer J, Goldman B, Green SR, Guie MA, Guilinger JP, Harms N, Herasymenko O, Houliston S, Hutchinson A, Kearnes S, Keefe AD, Kimani SW, Kramer T, Kutera M, Kwak HA, Lento C, Li Y, Liu J, Loup J, Machado RAC, Mulhern CJ, Perveen S, Righetto GL, Riley P, Shrestha S, Sigel EA, Silva M, Sintchak MD, Slakman BL, Taylor RD, Thompson J, Torng W, Underkoffler C, von Rechenberg M, Walsh RT, Watson I, Wilson DJ, Wolf E, Yadav M, Yazdi AK, Zhang J, Zhang Y, Santhakumar V, Edwards AM, Barsyte-Lovejoy D, Schapira M, Brown PJ, Halabelian L, Arrowsmith CH. J Med Chem. 2025 Jan 23;68(2):1092-1112. doi: 10.1021/acs.jmedchem.4c02010. Epub 2024 Nov 4. PubMed 39495097.
Backbone
  Vector backbone: pBiT3.1-C
  Backbone manufacturer: Promega
  Vector type: Mammalian Expression
  Selectable markers: Neomycin (select with G418)
Growth in bacteria
  Bacterial resistance: Kanamycin, 50 μg/mL
  Growth temperature: 37°C
  Growth strain: DH5alpha
  Copy number: High Copy
Gene/Insert
  Gene/Insert name: DCAF5:M1-T942 (alt name: WDR22)
  Species: H. sapiens (human)
  Insert size (bp): 2826
  Mutation: wild type
  Entrez Gene: DCAF5 (a.k.a. BCRG2, BCRP2, D14S1461E, WDR22)
  Promoter: CMV
  Tag / fusion protein: GSSGGSSGVSGWRLFKKIS (C terminal on insert)
  Cloning method: Ligation Independent Cloning
  Sequencing primers: 5′ T7; 3′ TTGCTCAGCGGTGGCAGCAG
Resource information
  A portion of this plasmid was derived from a plasmid made by: Mammalian Gene Collection (BC136632)
Terms and licenses: Academic/Nonprofit Terms; Industry Terms: Not Available to Industry
Depositor comments: 5' Cloning Site: EcoR1 (not destroyed), 3' Cloning Site: Xho1 (not destroyed).
How to cite: pBiT3.1-C_DCAF5:1-942 was a gift from Cheryl Arrowsmith (Addgene plasmid # 211274 ; http://n2t.net/addgene:211274 ; RRID:Addgene_211274)
