>Addgene plasmid #211274 | pBiT3.1-C_DCAF5:1-942 | depositor partial sequence | sequence record 412026 | Insert sequence
ATGAAGAGGAGAGCTGGCCTGGGGGGCAGCATGAGGTCAGTGGTGGGCTTCTTGTCCCAGCGGGGCTTGC
ATGGGGACCCCCTGCTCACTCAGGACTTTCAGAGGAGACGCCTGCGGGGCTGCAGAAACCTCTACAAGAA
GGACCTCCTCGGCCACTTCGGCTGTGTCAATGCCATTGAATTCTCCAACAATGGAGGCCAGTGGCTGGTC
TCAGGAGGAGATGACCGCCGGGTTCTGCTATGGCACATGGAACAAGCCATCCACTCCAGGGTCAAGCCCA
TACAGCTGAAAGGAGAGCACCATTCCAACATTTTTTGCCTGGCTTTCAACAGTGGGAACACTAAAGTGTT
CTCTGGAGGCAATGATGAGCAAGTTATCCTCCATGATGTTGAAAGCAGTGAGACATTGGACGTGTTTGCT
CATGAAGATGCAGTATATGGCTTGTCTGTGAGCCCAGTGAATGACAACATTTTTGCCAGTTCCTCAGATG
ATGGCCGGGTTCTCATTTGGGACATTCGGGAATCCCCCCATGGAGAGCCCTTCTGCCTGGCAAACTATCC
ATCAGCCTTTCATAGTGTCATGTTTAACCCTGTGGAGCCCAGGTTGTTGGCCACAGCCAATTCAAAGGAA
GGAGTGGGACTCTGGGACATTCGAAAACCTCAGAGTTCTCTCCTGCGCTATGGTGGAAACCTGTCCCTCC
AAAGTGCCATGAGTGTACGATTCAACAGCAACGGGACCCAGCTCCTGGCCCTGAGGCGACGCCTGCCCCC
TGTGCTCTATGACATCCATTCCCGCCTGCCTGTGTTTCAGTTTGACAATCAGGGTTACTTCAACTCATGC
ACCATGAAAAGCTGCTGTTTTGCAGGAGATCGTGACCAGTATATCCTTTCGGGCTCTGATGACTTCAACC
TGTACATGTGGAGAATTCCTGCAGATCCAGAAGCAGGTGGCATTGGTAGGGTGGTCAACGGAGCCTTCAT
GGTGCTGAAAGGGCATCGATCTATTGTTAACCAAGTCCGATTTAATCCCCACACCTACATGATCTGCTCT
TCTGGTGTAGAAAAGATTATCAAGATCTGGAGCCCATACAAGCAGCCAGGATGTACTGGAGACCTCGACG
GTCGGATTGAGGACGATTCCCGCTGCCTCTATACCCATGAAGAGTACATCAGCCTTGTGCTGAACAGTGG
GAGTGGCCTGTCGCATGACTACGCCAACCAGTCGGTCCAGGAAGACCCCCGGATGATGGCCTTCTTTGAC
TCACTGGTACGCCGAGAGATCGAGGGCTGGAGCTCTGACTCAGACAGTGACCTCAGTGAGAGTACTATCC
TCCAACTGCACGCTGGGGTCAGCGAGCGCTCAGGCTACACTGACTCAGAGTCTTCGGCCTCATTGCCTCG
CTCCCCGCCTCCCACAGTAGATGAGTCTGCCGACAACGCCTTCCACCTGGGGCCCCTGCGGGTCACCACC
ACAAACACAGTAGCCTCAACTCCACCAACACCCACGTGTGAGGATGCAGCCTCTCGCCAGCAGCGTCTGT
CTGCTCTGCGGCGCTACCAAGACAAACGCCTCCTGGCCCTTTCCAATGAGTCCGATTCTGAGGAGAATGT
CTGTGAGGTGGAACTAGACACAGATCTCTTTCCCCGGCCACGGTCACCCAGCCCCGAAGATGAATCCAGC
AGTTCCAGCAGCTCTAGCAGCTCTGAGGATGAGGAGGAGCTGAATGAACGCCGAGCCTCTACCTGGCAGC
GGAATGCCATGCGGCGCCGACAGAAGACAACCCGAGAAGACAAGCCCAGTGCCCCAATCAAGCCCACCAA
CACTTACATTGGAGAAGACAACTATGATTACCCCCAGATCAAAGTGGATGACCTCTCCTCCTCCCCAACC
TCGTCCCCTGAGCGGAGCACTTCCACGCTAGAGATTCAACCAAGCCGGGCATCACCAACTTCTGACATAG
AATCAGTTGAGCGAAAAATTTATAAAGCTTACAAGTGGCTCCGCTACTCTTATATCTCCTACTCAAATAA
CAAAGATGGAGAGACCTCCTTGGTGACTGGGGAGGCAGATGAAGGGAGAGCAGGAACCAGCCACAAAGAC
AACCCAGCCCCTTCTTCCAGTAAGGAAGCCTGTCTAAACATAGCAATGGCCCAGAGGAACCAGGACCTGC
CACCTGAAGGCTGCAGCAAGGACACTTTTAAAGAAGAGACTCCTAGAACTCCCAGCAATGGCCCAGGCCA
TGAGCACAGCAGCCATGCTTGGGCAGAGGTGCCAGAGGGTACCTCTCAGGACACTGGCAATAGCGGCTCT
GTAGAGCACCCTTTTGAAACCAAGAAGCTCAATGGAAAGGCCCTGAGCAGTCGGGCTGAGGAGCCGCCTT
CTCCTCCTGTCCCCAAGGCATCTGGCTCCACTCTCAACAGCGGGTCTGGCAACTGTCCCAGGACCCAGTC
TGATGACAGTGAGGAGAGGAGCCTCGAAACCATCTGTGCCAACCACAACAATGGACGCTTACACCCTCGT
CCCCCTCACCCTCACAATAACGGGCAGAACTTGGGGGAGCTGGAGGTGGTGGCCTACTCTTCCCCAGGAC
ACTCAGACACTGACCGTGATAACTCGTCCCTGACAGGGACACTCCTACACAAAGATTGTTGCGGGTCTGA
AATGGCCTGTGAGACCCCCAATGCTGGAACAAGAGAGGACCCCACTGACACCCCAGCCACAGATAGTAGC
AGGGCTGTTCATGGCCACAGTGGCCTCAAAAGGCAACGAATTGAATTGGAAGATACAGATTCAGAGAATT
CCTCCTCAGAGAAGAAATTAAAAACA
